Addgene plasmid #16584: pFredA-PTTG1
Depositing lab: Bert Vogelstein. Depositing organization: Johns Hopkins University and School of Medicine. Publication: Securin is required for chromosomal stability in human cells. Jallepalli PV, Waizenegger IC, Bunz F, Langer S, Speicher MR, Peters JM, Kinzler KW, Vogelstein B, Lengauer C. Cell. 2001 May 18. 105(4):445-57. 10.1016/S0092-8674(01)00340-3 PubMed 11371342.
Backbone
  Vector backbone: pFredA
  Backbone size w/o insert (bp): 3838
  Vector type: Mammalian Expression
Growth in bacteria
  Bacterial resistance: Ampicillin, 100 μg/mL
  Growth temperature: 37°C
  Growth strain: DH5alpha
  Copy number: High Copy
Gene/Insert
  Gene/Insert name: PTTG1 (alt name: Securin)
  Species: H. sapiens (human)
  Insert size (bp): 1300
  Mutation: 5' targeting element
  Entrez Gene: PTTG1 (a.k.a. EAP1, ECRAR, HPTTG, PTTG, TUTR1)
  Cloning method: Restriction Enzyme; 5′ cloning site BamHI (not destroyed); 3′ cloning site EcoRV (not destroyed)
  Sequencing primers: 5′ T3; 3′ T7
Terms and licenses: Academic/Nonprofit Terms; Industry Terms: Not Available to Industry
Depositor comments: 1.3 kb 5' targeting element, should be linearized with KpnI prior to transfection.
How to cite: pFredA-PTTG1 was a gift from Bert Vogelstein (Addgene plasmid # 16584 ; http://n2t.net/addgene:16584 ; RRID:Addgene_16584)
