[The description below was written by a language model from this plasmid's Addgene catalogue record.]
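Description:
pFredA-PTTG1 is a plasmid built on the 3.8 kb pFredA backbone and catalogued as a mammalian expression vector, although the recorded details indicate that it functions as a gene-targeting component, not a conventional expression construct. It is propagated in E. coli as a high-copy plasmid under ampicillin selection. The record provides no feature table, so the origin of replication, any mammalian selection marker, and any promoters carried by the pFredA backbone are not stated.

The insert is an approximately 1.3 kb fragment from the human PTTG1 locus, which encodes securin, cloned between BamHI and EcoRV sites that both remain intact. T3 and T7 are listed as the sequencing primers, which suggests that these primer sites flank the insert. The fragment is described not as a coding sequence but as the "5' targeting element", meaning it serves as the 5' homology arm directing homologous recombination at the endogenous PTTG1 gene. The depositor notes that the plasmid is to be linearized with KpnI before introduction into cells, as is usual for targeting DNA, since free ends promote recombination with the chromosomal locus.

The associated study concerns the requirement for securin in maintaining chromosomal stability in human cells, which is consistent with the construct being used to disrupt PTTG1 in human cells by homologous recombination. The "5'" designation implies that a matching 3' targeting element exists, but the record does not describe it. It also does not say how the two elements are combined or how targeted clones are selected.
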