>Addgene plasmid #16584 | pFredA-PTTG1 | addgene partial sequence | sequence record 23007 | T3 5'-GCAATTAACCCTCACTAAAGG-3'
GGGCTCNCGCGGTGGCGGCCGCCTCTAGAACTAGTGGATCCTTTGAATGACACAGGTCAGCCTTATGTTT
TAATTTATATCTTCATCTTGTAGTTGTTCAATGTATTCCATTTTACTATAGAAACAGGAAAAGGTCGTCA
ACTTTTTCAAGCAAAATTTCTTTTCATATCTGGGAAATTGGAATTCCTTTTTTATATCTTTATTATCTCT
CTGATATTCTCTTGCTCCCTGGCCAAGCCCTTCCAGGCAACTTTGGTTAATATATTATTGAGATGTTAGA
GGTTTAAAATAAATCACTATCAAAGGATAGAATTTTAAGGGAAGACTAAATTATGTATTCATTAGAATCA
TAATTTTGTTCCTAAGACAGATTCGTGATGGTATAATAGAAACAGTGTCTTAGCCTGAAGTATTGAGGAT
AGTCCTAAGATTAGGGAACGATCAGTTCGTTCTTAATCATAAGCATAAGAGAATGACTCAAACGCTGCTG
TTTGATCTACCTGTACTTACATTTCTTCTTAATTTTAAATTCTTCTCTGCTAGTATTCTTTAGACCCAAC
ATTGGTTGTTTCCCCTATTTCTTCAATATTTCTATTTATTTTCCATCCTTTTTACAGGGTCATCTAAATA
AAAATATCTTAAAGCAATAAACCATTGTTATTGAGTCAGTACCTCAGTCCATGCAGCTTAATAATATGGA
GAGCAAAAAAAAAAGCCTCTCGATTTATTTTTAAAATACACCGANCCCAAGTTTTTCTCCCCAAAANCCG
GGCCNAAAGTTGCANAAAAGCTTNGGGNGGAGCCCGGTGCTAGGCCTNCNTGGGCNCTGG
